>Addgene plasmid #209540 | pBTK1050 | addgene full sequence | sequence record 422358 | Addgene NGS Result
CGGTGTAACAAGGGTGAACACTATCCCATATCACCAGCTCACCGTCTTTCATTGCCATACGAAATTCCGG
ATGAGCATTCATCAGGCGGGCAAGAATGTGAATAAAGGCCGGATAAAACTTGTGCTTATTTTTCTTTACG
GTCTTTAAAAAGGCCGTAATATCCAGCTGAACGGTCTGGTTATAGGTACATTGAGCAACTGACTGAAATG
CCTCAAAATGTTCTTTACGATGCCATTGGGATATATCAACGGTGGTATATCCAGTGATTTTTTTCTCCAT
TTTAGCTTCCTTAGCTCCTGAAAATCTCGATAACTCAAAAAATACGCCCGGTAGTGATCTTATTTCATTA
TGGTGAAAGTTGGAACCTCTTACGTGCCCGATCAATCATGACCAAAATCCCTTAACGTGAGTTTTCGTTC
CACTGAGCGTCAGACCCCGTAGAAAAGATCAAAGGATCTTCTTGAGATCCTTTTTTTCTGCGCGTAATCT
GCTGCTTGCAAACAAAAAAACCACCGCTACCAGCGGTGGTTTGTTTGCCGGATCAAGAGCTACCAACTCT
TTTTCCGAAGGTAACTGGCTTCAGCAGAGCGCAGATACCAAATACTGTTCTTCTAGTGTAGCCGTAGTTA
GGCCACCACTTCAAGAACTCTGTAGCACCGCCTACATACCTCGCTCTGCTAATCCTGTTACCAGTGGCTG
CTGCCAGTGGCGATAAGTCGTGTCTTACCGGGTTGGACTCAAGACGATAGTTACCGGATAAGGCGCAGCG
GTCGGGCTGAACGGGGGGTTCGTGCACACAGCCCAGCTTGGAGCGAACGACCTACACCGAACTGAGATAC
CTACAGCGTGAGCTATGAGAAAGCGCCACGCTTCCCGAAGGGAGAAAGGCGGACAGGTATCCGGTAAGCG
GCAGGGTCGGAACAGGAGAGCGCACGAGGGAGCTTCCAGGGGGAAACGCCTGGTATCTTTATAGTCCTGT
CGGGTTTCGCCACCTCTGACTTGAGCGTCGATTTTTGTGATGCTCGTCAGGGGGGCGGAGCCTATGGAAA
AACGCCAGCAACGCGGCCTTTTTACGGTTCCTGGCCTTTTGCTGGCCTTTTGCTCACATGTTCTTTCCTG
CGTTATCCCCTGATTCTGTGGATAACCGTACGTTTGAGAAGAGAAAAGAAAACCGCCGATCCTGTCCACC
GCATTACTGCAAGGTAGTGGACAAGACCGGCGGTCTTAAGTTTTTTGGCTGAAAGTCGGTCTCACCCTGA
ATTCAACCTGCCCTATACCGTATGGTTTTTATTCATGGCAGGCTGTCTGTCCCTGTTTCTGTGTATTTCT
TATATCTATTACCGCAACAAATTCATAACAACCTACGCATACCTACCCTACGGACGTGCCAGCAACGCCG
ACCAGCTTCCCAACGTCAACTGGATAAAATTAACCAGCCCCTGCCTGCCTGAAACCTCTGTCATTAATGG
CATTGTTGCCGACCTGCACGAACCTGAGCTCGACAACCACTGGCAGAAATTTCTTGCCCGGCAAACCCTC
AATGGCATGCCTGTCTACAATATTCGTCAGGTAGAAGAATTTCTTACCGGACGGGTTAAAATTCATCACC
TATATGAAAATGATCTTGGTTCTTTGCTGCCTTCACCAACCTATGTATTGATTAAACGCGTATTCGACAT
CGTTCTTATCCTGCTATCCGCCCCTGTTACCCTGCCGGTAATGCTTATTACTGCCATTGCCATCAAACTT
GAAAGCCCGGGTAACATCCTGTTCCGGCAAAACCGTGTAGGACGCAGCGGCAAAGAATTCTGTATTTATA
AATTTCGCAGCATGTGCAGCGATTCAGAGAAAAACGGTGCCCGCATGGCGCAACTTGGGGATGCCCGCGT
CACCCGTATCGGACACATCATCCGCAAAACCCGCATCGACGAGCTGCCGCAGTTCTGGAACATCCTGAAA
GGTGACATGAGCCTGATTGGTCCCCGCCCTGAGCAAAAAGTATTTGTCGACCAGTTTATTCAGGAAATTC
CCTTTTATGACTACCGCCATATTGTCAAACCCGGTATTTCCGGCTGGGCGCAAGTTACTCAGGGCTACGC
TGCCGACACCGAACAAACCCAGATAAAAATCGAACATGATTTTTACTACATCAAACATTTTTCCTTCTCA
CTCGACATACTCATATTCTTCAAAACCCTCAAAACCATGCTCACCGGCTTCGGCGCACGCTAACCCAGCC
ATCCCCATACAAAACGCTACCAGTAAAATCTTACCGGTAGCGTTGCAATACACTTACAAAAACCACATAG
CACAACTGCCGAACGTGAGACCGGAAACACAGAAAAAAGCCCACACCTGACAGTGCGGGCTTTTTTTTTC
GACCAAAGGACCAATAAAAAACGCCCGGCGGCAACCGAGCGTTCTGAACAAATCCAGATGGAGTTCTGAG
GTCATTACTGGATCTATCAACAGGAGTCCAAGCGAGCTCGATATCAAATTACGCCCCGCCCTGCCACTCA
TCGCAGTACTGTTGTAATTCATTAAGCATTCTGCCGACATGGAAGCCATCACAAACGGCATGATGAACCT
GAATCGCCAGCGGCATCAGCACCTTGTCGCCTTGCGTATAATATTTGCCCATGGTGAAAACGGGGGCGAA
GAAGTTGTCCATATTGGCCACGTTTAAATCAAAACTGGTGAAACTCACCCAGGGATTGGCTGAAACGAAA
AACATATTCTCAATAAACCCTTTAGGGAAATAGGCCAGGTTTTCACCGTAACACGCCACATCTTGCGAAT
ATATGTGTAGAAACTGCCGGAAATCGTCGTGGTATTCACTCCAGAGCGATGAAAACGTTTCAGTTTGCTC
ATGGAAAA
Features (pLannotate 1.2.2; 5 found; start..end, strand, type, name):
    281..378     -  promoter       cat promoter: promoter of the E. coli cat gene encoding chloramphenicol acetyltransferase
    462..1050    +  rep_origin     ori: high-copy-number ColE1/pMB1/pBR322/pUC origin of replication
   1268..2230    +  CDS            wecA (fragment): WECA_AERHY - Experimental evidence at protein level: Swiss-Prot protein existence level 1. Transfers N-acetyl-galactosamine (GalNAc) to undecaprenyl phosphate, a step in the assembly of the repeating-unit of the O- antigen. Shows no activity with UDP-N-acetyl-alpha-D-glucosamine. From Aeromonas hydrophila.
   2394..2428    -  terminator     lambda t0 terminator: minimal transcription terminator from phage lambda (Scholtissek and Grosse, 1987)
   2502..280     -  CDS            cat (across the origin): CAT_ECOLX - Experimental evidence at protein level: Swiss-Prot protein existence level 1. This enzyme is an effector of chloramphenicol resistance in bacteria. From Escherichia coli. This protein is used as a marker in many commonly used cloning vectors, such as pACYC184.
