[The description below was written by a language model from this plasmid's Addgene catalogue record and pLannotate feature annotations shown in this document.]
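Description:
pBTK1050 is a small, high-copy Golden Gate part plasmid from the Bee Microbiome Toolkit (BTK) series, built on the pBTK1001 entry backbone and classed as a synthetic biology vector. It is propagated in E. coli using a ColE1/pUC-type origin of replication and selected with chloramphenicol. Resistance comes from a cat (chloramphenicol acetyltransferase) gene driven by its native cat promoter and followed by a lambda t0 terminator. The sequenced record of about 2.9 kb matches the stated backbone plus insert sizes.

The payload is a roughly 1.06 kb "Type 1" part: an upstream homology arm taken from the Snodgrassella alvi wkB2 genome, designed to direct recombination into the intergenic region between SALWKB2_RS11215 and SALWKB2_RS11220. It was cloned into the backbone through BsmBI sites that were destroyed in the process, as is usual when a part is domesticated into an entry vector. The automated annotation labels most of the insert region as a wecA fragment on the basis of similarity to an Aeromonas hydrophila glycosyltransferase. This most likely reflects a homologous S. alvi gene lying within the arm rather than a deliberately expressed coding sequence, and no promoter, tag or reporter is annotated for it.

The plasmid has no expression function of its own and serves as a modular building block. In a subsequent Golden Gate assembly, the arm would be joined with other toolkit parts, presumably a matching downstream arm and a cargo or marker cassette, to produce donor DNA for targeted genome integration in the bee gut symbiont S. alvi. The record does not state which enzyme or overhangs are used at that step.
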