Addgene plasmid #209540: pBTK1050
Purpose: BTK Type 1 homology arm for Golden Gate assembly
Depositing lab: Jeffrey Barrick. Depositing organization: University of Texas at Austin. Publication: Single-step genome engineering in the bee gut symbiont Snodgrassella alvi. Lariviere PJ, Ashraf AHMZ, Leonard SP, Miller LG, Moran NA, Barrick JE. bioRxiv [Preprint]. 2023 Sep 20:2023.09.19.558440. doi: 10.1101/2023.09.19.558440. PubMed 37786689.
Backbone
  Vector backbone: pBTK1001
  Backbone size w/o insert (bp): 1818
  Vector type: Synthetic Biology
Growth in bacteria
  Bacterial resistance: Chloramphenicol, 25 μg/mL
  Growth temperature: 37°C
  Growth strain: DH5alpha
  Copy number: High Copy
Gene/Insert
  Gene/Insert name: Upstream homology arm for recombination into the S. alvi wkB2 genome w/in the SALWKB2_RS11215/SALWKB2_RS11220 intergenic region
  Species: Snodgrassella alvi wkB2
  Insert size (bp): 1057
  Cloning method: Restriction Enzyme; 5′ cloning site BsmBI-v2 (destroyed during cloning); 3′ cloning site BsmBI-v2 (destroyed during cloning)
Terms and licenses: Academic/Nonprofit Terms; Industry Terms
Depositor comments: Please visit https://doi.org/10.1101/2023.09.19.558440 for bioRxiv preprint.
How to cite: pBTK1050 was a gift from Jeffrey Barrick (Addgene plasmid # 209540 ; http://n2t.net/addgene:209540 ; RRID:Addgene_209540)
